>Addgene plasmid #120790 | GGE253 | depositor partial sequence | sequence record 229400 | InsUp_GSY-NotI
GGTCTCTGCCTGGCCTGATCCGAGCCATGGCAGTCATATTCGAGGCATAGCTGTGAAGACATGTACGAGG
ACAATGCGAAATTTGCATCTGTATCCACATCCGGGCTCTTTGAGAGCAACGCACGCTCAGTATTTCTACA
CGTACATGCACAATCGTCGACATAAACTACTGTACTCTGAAGATCACCGCAAGCAAATGTCACTAGCTAC
AGCTACGAGTGAGATACCACCACAGGGACGTGGAATATGCGACTCCGATCCACTCCCGCTAAAACAATGT
GTCCAATTATTCCGAAACCTGCTTTTGGACAGCTGATGGCCCGCACGTTGCATCTACTTTTTGCCGCGGC
CTACCCCGGCAGCAGCTTGCATTAATCCGTGCTGGGCTGGTGGGATCGGGTCGAATGGGAGTGACCAAGA
CAAGAGATGCAAACGGGTCCAAGTCTCCGGGTGAATAATGGGGCCATGTGTCGGGTTGGGGCTGACTTGA
CCTGGATTTGGAGCGACCAACGAGGCCAAAATCAACGTGAATCGCGCCCACAGAGCCCACAATATCCCTG
GGTCGTGTACGTACGATACAATACTAGAGCCACTAGCGTCAACTTAAGTCTCGAGTTTGTGCGGGGAAGT
CACACCATAGTGCAGAATGACCAAGGAGCGGTACGCACGTTACCAACACTATAAGATCGACTAGTCTGGA
AGAGGTGGAAGTGAATAACGAACACAGAGGGGAAATACGATGGAGATATTCCCCTCCCCTGGGCCTGTAG
AATATGGCTATGGGTACAGGACGTGCATAGTCCTCGCACTCCACACAAGACCCATCAGGCCCCCAACAGG
CAGCCCAAACTTTGAGCCACATAGGTTGAAACTCTACCTGTCAAAGTGACTGTACTTGAACACTGCGAGT
TTAGCCTTAATAGTGAGGTTTGTTCCCATTGCTCCGCTATTGACACCACAACCCCCAACTCTTCCTCTTT
CTCTCTCGCAACAACCGATTCCAACAGGTAGAGACC
