[The description below was written by a language model from this plasmid's Addgene catalogue record.]
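Description:
GGE253 is a part-donor plasmid from a modular Golden Gate toolkit for building expression constructs in the yeast Yarrowia lipolytica. It is based on the pCR4Blunt-TOPO cloning backbone, into which the part was introduced by TOPO cloning, and it is maintained in E. coli as a high-copy plasmid under kanamycin selection. It is a bacterial storage and assembly vector only. The record gives no yeast replication origin or yeast selection marker for this plasmid, and no feature table is provided, so the positions of individual backbone elements are not documented here.

The insert, named InsUp_GSY-NotI, is recorded as 1002 bp and serves as a homology sequence for integrating an assembled cassette into the Y. lipolytica genome. The name suggests that it is the upstream integration arm ("InsUp") directed at a locus abbreviated GSY, but the record does not spell out the locus or describe its function. In a toolkit of this kind, such a part is combined in a Golden Gate reaction with other modules to produce a complete expression plasmid, with the integration arms flanking the cassette. The NotI site associated with this part is used after assembly: digestion with NotI linearizes and releases the expression cassette, so that the exposed homology ends can direct homologous recombination into the yeast chromosome. The plasmid carries no promoter, coding sequence or reporter of its own according to the record. Its role is purely to supply the targeting sequence and the linearization site.
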