Addgene plasmid #120790: GGE253
Purpose: Part of GoldenGate Yarrowia lipolytica toolkit for assembling an expression plasmid for Y. lipolytic yeast. Sequence for homologous integration into Y. lipolytica genome. Linearization of cassette by NotI restriction enzyme after the assembly
Depositing lab: Tristan Rossignol. Depositing organization: INRAE Jouy-en-Josas. Publication: A modular Golden Gate toolkit for Yarrowia lipolytica synthetic biology. Larroude M, Park YK, Soudier P, Kubiak M, Nicaud JM, Rossignol T. Microb Biotechnol. 2019 May 31. doi: 10.1111/1751-7915.13427. PubMed 31148366.
Backbone
  Vector backbone: pCR4Blunt-TOPO
  Vector type: Cloning/assembly plasmid
Growth in bacteria
  Bacterial resistance: Kanamycin, 50 μg/mL
  Growth temperature: 37°C
  Growth strain: DH5alpha
  Copy number: High Copy
Gene/Insert
  Gene/Insert name: InsUp_GSY-NotI
  Insert size (bp): 1002
  Cloning method: TOPO Cloning
Terms and licenses: Academic/Nonprofit Terms; Industry Terms: Not Available to Industry
How to cite: GGE253 was a gift from Tristan Rossignol (Addgene plasmid # 120790 ; http://n2t.net/addgene:120790 ; RRID:Addgene_120790)
