LOCUS       Exported 4545 bp ds-DNA circular SYN 12-MAY-2021
DEFINITION  Part of GoldenGate Yarrowia lipolytica toolkit for assembling an
            expression plasmid for Y. lipolytic yeast. Sequence for homologous
            integration into Y. lipolytica genome. Linearization of cassette by
            NotI restriction enzyme after the assembly.
ACCESSION   .
VERSION     .
KEYWORDS    GGE253
SOURCE      synthetic DNA construct
  ORGANISM  synthetic DNA construct
REFERENCE   1 (bases 1 to 4545)
  AUTHORS   Larroude M, Park YK, Soudier P, Kubiak M, Nicaud JM, Rossignol T
  TITLE     A modular Golden Gate toolkit for Yarrowia lipolytica synthetic
            biology.
  JOURNAL   Microb Biotechnol. 2019 May 31. doi: 10.1111/1751-7915.13427.
  PUBMED    31148366
REFERENCE   2 (bases 1 to 4545)
  AUTHORS   .
  TITLE     Direct Submission
  JOURNAL   Exported May 12, 2021 from SnapGene Server 1.1.58
            http://www.snapgene.com
FEATURES             Location/Qualifiers
     source          1..4545
                     /organism="synthetic DNA construct"
                     /mol_type="other DNA"
     protein_bind    107..128
                     /label=CAP binding site
                     /bound_moiety="E. coli catabolite activator protein"
                     /note="CAP binding activates transcription in the presence
                     of cAMP."
     promoter        143..173
                     /label=lac promoter
                     /note="promoter for the E. coli lac operon"
     protein_bind    181..197
                     /label=lac operator
                     /bound_moiety="lac repressor encoded by lacI"
                     /note="The lac repressor binds to the lac operator to
                     inhibit transcription in E. coli. This inhibition can be
                     relieved by adding lactose or
                     isopropyl-beta-D-thiogalactopyranoside (IPTG)."
     primer_bind     186..208
                     /label=M13/pUC Reverse
                     /note="In lacZ gene"
     primer_bind     205..221
                     /label=M13 rev
                     /note="common sequencing primer, one of multiple similar
                     variants"
     primer_bind     205..221
                     /label=M13 Reverse
                     /note="In lacZ gene. Also called M13-rev"
     promoter        239..257
                     /label=SP6 promoter
                     /note="promoter for bacteriophage SP6 RNA polymerase"
     primer_bind     239..256
                     /label=SP6
                     /note="SP6 promoter, forward primer"
     primer_bind     complement(1433..1452)
                     /label=T7
                     /note="T7 promoter, forward primer"
     promoter        complement(1434..1452)
                     /label=T7 promoter
                     /note="promoter for bacteriophage T7 RNA polymerase"
     primer_bind     complement(1459..1476)
                     /label=M13 Forward
                     /note="In lacZ gene. Also called M13-F20 or M13 (-21)
                     Forward"
     primer_bind     complement(1459..1475)
                     /label=M13 fwd
                     /note="common sequencing primer, one of multiple similar
                     variants"
     primer_bind     complement(1468..1490)
                     /label=M13/pUC Forward
                     /note="In lacZ gene"
     CDS             1613..1915
                     /codon_start=1
                     /gene="ccdB"
                     /product="CcdB, a bacterial toxin that poisons DNA gyrase"
                     /label=ccdB
                     /note="Plasmids containing the ccdB gene cannot be
                     propagated in standard E. coli strains."
                     /translation="QFKVYTYKRESRYRLFVDVQSDIIDTPGRRMVIPLASARLLSDKV
                     SRELYPVVHIGDESWRMMTTDMASVPVSVIGEEVADLSHRENDIKNAINLMFWGI"
     primer_bind     1794..1813
                     /label=ccdB-fwd
                     /note="ccdB gene, forward primer"
     CDS             2264..3058
                     /codon_start=1
                     /gene="aph(3')-II (or nptII)"
                     /product="aminoglycoside phosphotransferase from Tn5"
                     /label=NeoR/KanR
                     /note="confers resistance to neomycin, kanamycin, and G418
                     (Geneticin(R))"
                     /translation="MIEQDGLHAGSPAAWVERLFGYDWAQQTIGCSDAAVFRLSAQGRP
                     VLFVKTDLSGALNELQDEAARLSWLATTGVPCAAVLDVVTEAGRDWLLLGEVPGQDLLS
                     SHLAPAEKVSIMADAMRRLHTLDPATCPFDHQAKHRIERARTRMEAGLVDQDDLDEEHQ
                     GLAPAELFARLKASMPDGEDLVVTHGDACLPNIMVENGRFSGFIDCGRLGVADRYQDIA
                     LATRDIAEELGGEWADRFLVLYGIAAPDSQRIAFYRLLDEFF"
     primer_bind     complement(2318..2337)
                     /label=Neo-R
                     /note="Neomycin resistance gene, reverse primer"
     primer_bind     2928..2947
                     /label=Neo-F
                     /note="Neomycin resistance gene, forward primer"
     regulatory      3258..3267
                     /regulatory_class="other"
                     /note="vertebrate consensus sequence for strong initiation
                     of translation (Kozak, 1987)"
     CDS             3264..3638
                     /codon_start=1
                     /gene="Sh ble from Streptoalloteichus hindustanus"
                     /product="antibiotic-binding protein"
                     /label=BleoR
                     /note="confers resistance to bleomycin, phleomycin, and
                     Zeocin(TM)"
                     /translation="MAKLTSAVPVLTARDVAGAVEFWTDRLGFSRDFVEDDFAGVVRDD
                     VTLFISAVQDQVVPDNTLAWVWVRGLDELYAEWSEVVSTNFRDASGPAMTEIGEQPWGR
                     EFALRDPAGNCVHFVAEEQD"
     rep_origin      3776..4364
                     /direction=RIGHT
                     /label=ori
                     /note="high-copy-number ColE1/pMB1/pBR322/pUC origin of
                     replication"
     primer_bind     4265..4284
                     /label=pBR322ori-F
                     /note="pBR322 origin, forward primer"
     primer_bind     4518..4535
                     /label=L4440
                     /note="L4440 vector, forward primer"
ORIGIN
        1 agcgcccaat acgcaaaccg cctctccccg cgcgttggcc gattcattaa tgcagctggc
       61 acgacaggtt tcccgactgg aaagcgggca gtgagcgcaa cgcaattaat gtgagttagc
      121 tcactcatta ggcaccccag gctttacact ttatgcttcc ggctcgtatg ttgtgtggaa
      181 ttgtgagcgg ataacaattt cacacaggaa acagctatga ccatgattac gccaagctat
      241 ttaggtgaca ctatagaata ctcaagctat gcatcaagct tggtaccgag ctcggatcca
      301 ctagtaacgg ccgccagtgt gctggaattc gcccttgggg tctctacctg ttggaatcgg
      361 ttgttgcgag agagaaagag gaagagttgg gggttgtggt gtcaatagcg gagcaatggg
      421 aacaaacctc actattaagg ctaaactcgc agtgttcaag tacagtcact ttgacaggta
      481 gagtttcaac ctatgtggct caaagtttgg gctgcctgtt gggggcctga tgggtcttgt
      541 gtggagtgcg aggactatgc acgtcctgta cccatagcca tattctacag gcccagggga
      601 ggggaatatc tccatcgtat ttcccctctg tgttcgttat tcacttccac ctcttccaga
      661 ctagtcgatc ttatagtgtt ggtaacgtgc gtaccgctcc ttggtcattc tgcactatgg
      721 tgtgacttcc ccgcacaaac tcgagactta agttgacgct agtggctcta gtattgtatc
      781 gtacgtacac gacccaggga tattgtgggc tctgtgggcg cgattcacgt tgattttggc
      841 ctcgttggtc gctccaaatc caggtcaagt cagccccaac ccgacacatg gccccattat
      901 tcacccggag acttggaccc gtttgcatct cttgtcttgg tcactcccat tcgacccgat
      961 cccaccagcc cagcacggat taatgcaagc tgctgccggg gtaggccgcg gcaaaaagta
     1021 gatgcaacgt gcgggccatc agctgtccaa aagcaggttt cggaataatt ggacacattg
     1081 ttttagcggg agtggatcgg agtcgcatat tccacgtccc tgtggtggta tctcactcgt
     1141 agctgtagct agtgacattt gcttgcggtg atcttcagag tacagtagtt tatgtcgacg
     1201 attgtgcatg tacgtgtaga aatactgagc gtgcgttgct ctcaaagagc ccggatgtgg
     1261 atacagatgc aaatttcgca ttgtcctcgt acatgtcttc acagctatgc ctcgaatatg
     1321 actgccatgg ctcggatcag gccgcggccg caggcagaga cccaagggcg aattctgcag
     1381 atatccatca cactggcggc cgctcgagca tgcatctaga gggcccaatt cgccctatag
     1441 tgagtcgtat tacaattcac tggccgtcgt tttacaacgt cgtgactggg aaaaccctgg
     1501 cgttacccaa cttaatcgcc ttgcagcaca tccccctttc gccagctggc gtaatagcga
     1561 agaggcccgc accgatcgcc cttcccaaca gttgcgcagc ctatacgtac ggcagtttaa
     1621 ggtttacacc tataaaagag agagccgtta tcgtctgttt gtggatgtac agagtgatat
     1681 tattgacacg ccggggcgac ggatggtgat ccccctggcc agtgcacgtc tgctgtcaga
     1741 taaagtctcc cgtgaacttt acccggtggt gcatatcggg gatgaaagct ggcgcatgat
     1801 gaccaccgat atggccagtg tgccggtctc cgttatcggg gaagaagtgg ctgatctcag
     1861 ccaccgcgaa aatgacatca aaaacgccat taacctgatg ttctggggaa tataaatgtc
     1921 aggcatgaga ttatcaaaaa ggatcttcac ctagatcctt ttcacgtaga aagccagtcc
     1981 gcagaaacgg tgctgacccc ggatgaatgt cagctactgg gctatctgga caagggaaaa
     2041 cgcaagcgca aagagaaagc aggtagcttg cagtgggctt acatggcgat agctagactg
     2101 ggcggtttta tggacagcaa gcgaaccgga attgccagct ggggcgccct ctggtaaggt
     2161 tgggaagccc tgcaaagtaa actggatggc tttcttgccg ccaaggatct gatggcgcag
     2221 gggatcaagc tctgatcaag agacaggatg aggatcgttt cgcatgattg aacaagatgg
     2281 attgcacgca ggttctccgg ccgcttgggt ggagaggcta ttcggctatg actgggcaca
     2341 acagacaatc ggctgctctg atgccgccgt gttccggctg tcagcgcagg ggcgcccggt
     2401 tctttttgtc aagaccgacc tgtccggtgc cctgaatgaa ctgcaagacg aggcagcgcg
     2461 gctatcgtgg ctggccacga cgggcgttcc ttgcgcagct gtgctcgacg ttgtcactga
     2521 agcgggaagg gactggctgc tattgggcga agtgccgggg caggatctcc tgtcatctca
     2581 ccttgctcct gccgagaaag tatccatcat ggctgatgca atgcggcggc tgcatacgct
     2641 tgatccggct acctgcccat tcgaccacca agcgaaacat cgcatcgagc gagcacgtac
     2701 tcggatggaa gccggtcttg tcgatcagga tgatctggac gaagagcatc aggggctcgc
     2761 gccagccgaa ctgttcgcca ggctcaaggc gagcatgccc gacggcgagg atctcgtcgt
     2821 gacccatggc gatgcctgct tgccgaatat catggtggaa aatggccgct tttctggatt
     2881 catcgactgt ggccggctgg gtgtggcgga ccgctatcag gacatagcgt tggctacccg
     2941 tgatattgct gaagagcttg gcggcgaatg ggctgaccgc ttcctcgtgc tttacggtat
     3001 cgccgctccc gattcgcagc gcatcgcctt ctatcgcctt cttgacgagt tcttctgaat
     3061 tattaacgct tacaatttcc tgatgcggta ttttctcctt acgcatctgt gcggtatttc
     3121 acaccgcatc aggtggcact tttcggggaa atgtgcgcgg aacccctatt tgtttatttt
     3181 tctaaataca ttcaaatatg tatccgctca tgagacaata accctgataa atgcttcaat
     3241 aatagcacgt gaggagggcc accatggcca agttgaccag tgccgttccg gtgctcaccg
     3301 cgcgcgacgt cgccggagcg gtcgagttct ggaccgaccg gctcgggttc tcccgggact
     3361 tcgtggagga cgacttcgcc ggtgtggtcc gggacgacgt gaccctgttc atcagcgcgg
     3421 tccaggacca ggtggtgccg gacaacaccc tggcctgggt gtgggtgcgc ggcctggacg
     3481 agctgtacgc cgagtggtcg gaggtcgtgt ccacgaactt ccgggacgcc tccgggccgg
     3541 ccatgaccga gatcggcgag cagccgtggg ggcgggagtt cgccctgcgc gacccggccg
     3601 gcaactgcgt gcacttcgtg gccgaggagc aggactgaca cgtgctaaaa cttcattttt
     3661 aatttaaaag gatctaggtg aagatccttt ttgataatct catgaccaaa atcccttaac
     3721 gtgagttttc gttccactga gcgtcagacc ccgtagaaaa gatcaaagga tcttcttgag
     3781 atcctttttt tctgcgcgta atctgctgct tgcaaacaaa aaaaccaccg ctaccagcgg
     3841 tggtttgttt gccggatcaa gagctaccaa ctctttttcc gaaggtaact ggcttcagca
     3901 gagcgcagat accaaatact gttcttctag tgtagccgta gttaggccac cacttcaaga
     3961 actctgtagc accgcctaca tacctcgctc tgctaatcct gttaccagtg gctgctgcca
     4021 gtggcgataa gtcgtgtctt accgggttgg actcaagacg atagttaccg gataaggcgc
     4081 agcggtcggg ctgaacgggg ggttcgtgca cacagcccag cttggagcga acgacctaca
     4141 ccgaactgag atacctacag cgtgagctat gagaaagcgc cacgcttccc gaagggagaa
     4201 aggcggacag gtatccggta agcggcaggg tcggaacagg agagcgcacg agggagcttc
     4261 cagggggaaa cgcctggtat ctttatagtc ctgtcgggtt tcgccacctc tgacttgagc
     4321 gtcgattttt gtgatgctcg tcaggggggc ggagcctatg gaaaaacgcc agcaacgcgg
     4381 cctttttacg gttcctggcc ttttgctggc cttttgctca catgttcttt cctgcgttat
     4441 cccctgattc tgtggataac cgtattaccg cctttgagtg agctgatacc gctcgccgca
     4501 gccgaacgac cgagcgcagc gagtcagtga gcgaggaagc ggaag
//
